>Addgene plasmid #127228 | pRN110 | addgene full sequence | sequence record 254530 | Addgene NGS Result
CCAATAATGGAGCAATGACGTAAGGGCTTACGAAATAAGTAAGGGTAGTTTGGGAAATGTCCACTCACCC
GTCAGTCTATAAATACTTAGCCCCTCCCTCATTGTTAAGGGAGCAAAATCTCAGAGAGATAGTCCTAGAG
AGAGAAAGAGAGCAAGTAGCCTAGAAGTAGTCAAGGCGGCGAAGTATTCAGGCACGTGGCCAGGAAGAAG
AAAAGCCAAGACGACGAAAACAGGTAAGAGCTAAGCTTATGGAGAGTGGTTCCAACAGCACTTCTTGTCC
AATGGCTTTTGCCGGGGATAATAGTGATGGTCCGATGTGTCCTATGATGATGATGATGCCGCCCATCATG
ACATCACATCAACATCATGGTCATGATCATCAACATCAACAACAAGAACATGATGGTTATGCATATCAGT
CACACCACCAACAAAGTAGTTCCCTTTTTCTTCAATCACTAGCTCCTCCCCAAGGAACTAAGAACAAAGT
TGCTTCTTCTTCTTCTCCTTCCTCTTGTGCTCCTGCCTATTCTCTAATGGAGATCCATCATAACGAAATC
GTTGCAGGAGGAATCAACCCTTGCTCCTCTTCCTCTTCTTCAGCCTCTGTCAAGGCCAAGATCATGGCTC
ATCCTCACTACCACCGCCTCTTGGCCGCTTATGTCAATTGTCAGAAGGTTGGAGCACCACCGGAGGTTGT
GGCGAGGCTAGAGGAGGCATGCTCGTCTGCCGCAGCCGCTGCCGCATCTATGGGACCAACAGGATGTCTA
GGTGAAGATCCAGGGCTTGATCAATTCATGGAAGCTTACTGTGAAATGCTCGTTAAGTATGAGCAAGAGC
TCTCCAAACCTTTCAAGGAAGCTATGGTCTTCCTTCAACGTGTCGAGTGTCAATTCAAATCCCTCTCTCT
ATCCTCACCTTCCTCTTTCTCCGGTTATGGAGAGACAGCAATTGATAGGAACAATAATGGGTCATCCGAG
GAAGAAGTCGATATGAACAATGAATTTGTAGATCCACAAGCTGAGGATAGAGAGCTTAAAGGACAGCTCT
TGCGCAAGTACAGTGGTTACTTAGGGAGCCTCAAGCAAGAGTTCATGAAGAAGAGGAAGAAAGGAAAGCT
CCCTAAAGAAGCTCGTCAACAACTGCTTGATTGGTGGAGCCGTCACTACAAATGGCCTTACCCTTCGGAG
CAACAAAAGCTCGCCCTTGCGGAATCAACGGGGCTGGACCAGAAACAGATAAACAATTGGTTCATAAACC
AGAGGAAACGGCATTGGAAGCCGTCGGAGGACATGCAGTTTGTAGTAATGGACGCAACACATCCTCACCA
TTACTTCATGGATAATGTCTTGGGCAATCCTTTCCCAATGGATCACATCTCCTCCACCATGCTTTGACTC
GAGTTTCTCCATAATAATGTGTGAGTAGTTCCCAGATAAGGGAATTAGGGTTCCTATAGGGTTTCGCTCA
TGTGTTGAGCATATAAGAAACCCTTAGTATGTATTTGTATTTGTAAAATACTTCTATCAATAAAATTTCT
AATTCCTAAAACCAAAATCCAGTACTAAAATCCAGATCCCCCGAATTAAGTGACTAGCAGGTGATGAAAA
GCCTTAGGGTCAGGTGGCACTTTTCGGGGAAATGTGCGATGAACCCCTATTTGTTTATTTTTCTAAATAC
ATTCAAATATGTATCCGCTAATGAGACAATAACCCTGATAAATGCTTCAATTATATTGAAAAAGGAAGAG
TATGAGTATCCAACATTTCCGTGTCGCCCTTATTCCCTTTTTTGCGGCCTTCTGCCTTCCTGTTTTTGCT
CACCCAGAAACGCTGGTGAAAGTAAAAGATGCTGAAGATCAGTTGGGTGCCCGAGTGGGTTACATTGAAC
TGGATCTCAACAGCGGCAAAATCTTAGAGAGTTTTCGCCCCGAAGAACGCTTCCCAATGATGAGCACTTT
CAAAGTTCTGCTATGTGGCGCGGTGTTATCCCGTATTGATGCTGGGCAAGAGCAACTCGGTCGCCGCATA
CACTATTCTCAGAATGACTTGGTTGAGTATTCACCAGTCACAGAAAAGCATCTTACGGATGGCATGACAG
TAAGAGAATTATGTAGTGCTGCCATAACCATGAGTGATAACACTGCGGCCAACTTACTTCTGACAACGAT
TGGAGGACCGAAGGAGCTAACCGCTTTTTTGCACAACATGGGGGATCATGTAACTCGCCTTGATCGTTGG
GAACCGGAGCTGAATGAAGCCATACCAAACGACGAGCGTGACACCACGATGCCTGTAGCAATGGCAACAA
CTCTCCGCAAACTATTAACTGGCGAACTACTTACTCTTGCTTCACGCCAGCAACTCATTGACTGGATGGA
GGCGGACAAAGTTGCAGGACCACTTCTGCGCTCGGCACTTCCGGCTGGCTGGTTTATTGCTGATAAATCT
GGAGCCGGTGAGCGTGGGTCTCGCGGTATCATTGCAGCACTGGGGCCAGATGGTAAGCCCTCCCGTATCG
TAGTTATCTACACGACGGGGAGTCAGGCAACTATGGATGAACGAAATAGACAGATCGCTGAGATAGGTGC
CTCACTGATTAAGCATTGGTAACTGTCAGACGAAGGGAAATAAATAGTAGCCCGCCTGATGTGCGGGCTT
TTTTTTGGTGGTGGTTACCAGTGTCGCTTAGCTACCGTAGGTCCTCTTAGGCGGTCCGATTAGCGACATA
GTCATCAATGCCTTGACGGCAAAATCCCTTAACGTGAGTTTTCGTTCCACTGAGCGTCAGACCCCGTAGA
AAAGATCAAAGGATCTTCTTGAGATCCTTTTTTTCTGCGCGTAATCTGCTGCTTGCAAACAAAAAAACCA
CCGCTACCAGCGGTGGTTTGTTTGCCGGATCAAGAGCTACTAACTCTTTTTCCGAAGGTAACTGGCTTCA
GCAGAGCGCAGATACCAAATACTGTTCTTCTAGTGTAGCCGTAGTTAGGCCACCACTTCAAGAACTCTGT
AGCACCGCCTACATACCTCGCTCTGCTAATCCTGTTACCAGTGGCTGCTGCCAGTGGCGATAAGTCGTGT
CTTACCGGGTTGGACTCAAGACGATAGTTACCGGATAAGGCGCAGCGGTCGGGCTGAACGGGGGGTTCGT
GCTCACAGCCCAGCTTGGAGCGAACGACCTACACCGAACTGAGATACCTACAGCGTGAGCTATGAGAAAG
CGCCACGCTTCCCGAAGGGAGAAAGGCGGACAGGTATCCGGTAAGCGGCAGGGTCGGAACAGGAGAGCGC
ACGAGGGAGCTTCCAGGGGGAAACGCCTGGTATCTTTATAGTCCTGTCGGGTTTCGCCACCTCTGACTTG
AGCGTCGATTTTTGTGATGCTCGTCAGGGGGGCGGAGCCTATGGAAAAACGCCAGCAACGCGGCCTTTTT
ACGGTTCCTGGCCTTTTGCTGGCCTTTTGCTCACATGTTCTTTCCTGCGTTATCCCCTGATTCTGTGGAT
AACCGTATTACCGCCTTTGAGTGAGCTGATACCGCTCGCCGCAGCCGAACGACCGAGCGCAGCGAGTCAG
TGAGCGAGGAAGCGGAAGAGCGCCCACCTGCAACGTCCCGCTGGCAGACATACTGTCCCACAAATGAAGA
TGGAATCTGTAAAAGAAAACGCGTGAAATAATGCGTCTGACAAAGGTTAGGTCGGCTGCCTTTAATCAAT
ACCAAAGTGGTCCCTACCACGATGGAAAAACTGTGCAGTCGGTTTGGCTTTTTCTGACGAACAAATAAGA
TTCGTGGCCGACAGGTGGGGGTCCACCATGTGAAGGCATCTTCAGACT
Features (pLannotate 1.2.2; 5 found; start..end, strand, type, name):
    249..1394    +  CDS            STM: STM_ARATH - Experimental evidence at protein level: Swiss-Prot protein existence level 1. Required for shoot apical meristem (SAM) formation during embryogenesis. Negatively regulates ASYMMETRIC LEAVES1 (AS1) and ASYMMETRIC LEAVES2 (AS2 or LBD6). Probably binds to the DNA sequence 5'-TGAC-3'. Binds to RNA (By similarity). From Arabidopsis thaliana (Mouse-ear cress).
   1404..1578    +  polyA_signal   CaMV poly(A) signal: cauliflower mosaic virus polyadenylation signal
   1651..1751    +  promoter       AmpR promoter: bla
   1752..2612    +  CDS            AmpR: β-lactamase; bla; confers resistance to ampicillin, carbenicillin, and related antibiotics
   2819..3407    +  rep_origin     ori: high-copy-number ColE1/pMB1/pBR322/pUC origin of replication
