[The description below was written by a language model from this plasmid's Addgene catalogue record and pLannotate feature annotations shown in this document.]
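Description:
pRN110 is a small (about 3.8 kb) plant expression module built on the pMOD_D4800EC backbone. It carries a single transcription unit described in the record as CmYLCV::STM::35S terminator. The plasmid is propagated in E. coli from a high-copy ColE1/pUC-type origin and is selected with ampicillin through a β-lactamase gene driven by its own bla promoter. The annotated features include no plant selectable marker, T-DNA borders or plant replication elements, so the plasmid appears to be a cassette-carrying module rather than a complete plant transformation vector. The record does not describe how it is assembled into, or delivered with, other vectors.

The payload is a codon-optimized coding sequence for Arabidopsis thaliana SHOOT MERISTEMLESS (STM). STM is a homeobox transcription factor required for shoot apical meristem formation during embryogenesis, and it negatively regulates AS1 and AS2. The catalogue entry also lists A. tumefaciens under species, but the feature table shows no Agrobacterium-derived coding sequence. The STM open reading frame is followed directly by the cauliflower mosaic virus 35S polyadenylation signal, which terminates and processes the transcript. According to the stated purpose, expression is driven by the CmYLCV (Cestrum yellow leaf curling virus) promoter, a strong constitutive plant promoter. The automated annotation did not label this element, and it presumably lies in the roughly 250 bp upstream of the coding sequence.

The associated publication concerns plant gene editing through de novo induction of meristems. This suggests that pRN110 supplies STM as a developmental regulator for ectopic expression in plant tissue, to promote meristem formation.
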