Addgene plasmid #127228: pRN110
Purpose: CmYLCV::STM::35S terminator
Depositing lab: Daniel Voytas. Depositing organization: University of Minnesota. Publication: Plant gene editing through de novo induction of meristems. Maher MF, Nasti RA, Vollbrecht M, Starker CG, Clark MD, Voytas DF. Nat Biotechnol. 2019 Dec 16. pii: 10.1038/s41587-019-0337-2. doi: 10.1038/s41587-019-0337-2. PubMed 31844292.
Backbone
  Vector backbone: pMOD_D4800EC
  Backbone manufacturer: Cambia
  Vector type: Plant Expression
Growth in bacteria
  Bacterial resistance: Ampicillin, 100 μg/mL
  Growth temperature: 37°C
  Growth strain: DH5alpha
  Copy number: High Copy
Gene/Insert
  Gene/Insert name: STM
  Species: A. thaliana (mustard weed); A. tumefaciens
  Mutation: codon optimized CDSs
  Entrez Gene: STM (a.k.a. AT1G62360, BUM, BUM1, BUMBERSHOOT, BUMBERSHOOT 1, F24O1.38, F24O1_38, HOMEOBOX PROTEIN SHOOTMERISTEMLESS, SHL, SHOOT MERISTEMLESS, SHOOTLESS, WALDMEISTER, WALDMEISTER 1, WAM, WAM1)
  Cloning method: Restriction Enzyme; 5′ cloning site unknown (unknown if destroyed); 3′ cloning site unknown (unknown if destroyed)
Terms and licenses: Academic/Nonprofit Terms; Industry Terms: Not Available to Industry
How to cite: pRN110 was a gift from Daniel Voytas (Addgene plasmid # 127228 ; http://n2t.net/addgene:127228 ; RRID:Addgene_127228)
